>Addgene plasmid #204687 | pDIV296 | addgene full sequence | sequence record 417404 | Addgene NGS Result
ACCAATGCTTAATCAGTGAGGCACCTATCTCAGCGATCTGTCTATTTCGTTCATCCATAGTTGCCTGACT
CCCCGTCGTGTAGATAACTACGATACGGGAGGGCTTACCATCTGGCCCCAGCGCTGCGATGATACCGCGA
GAACCACGCTCACCGGCTCCGGATTTATCAGCAATAAACCAGCCAGCCGGAAGGGCCGAGCGCAGAAGTG
GTCCTGCAACTTTATCCGCCTCCATCCAGTCTATTAATTGTTGCCGGGAAGCTAGAGTAAGTAGTTCGCC
AGTTAATAGTTTGCGCAACGTTGTTGCCATCGCTACAGGCATCGTGGTGTCACGCTCGTCGTTTGGTATG
GCTTCATTCAGCTCCGGTTCCCAACGATCAAGGCGAGTTACATGATCCCCCATGTTGTGCAAAAAAGCGG
TTAGCTCCTTTGGTCCTCCGATCGTTGTCAGAAGTAAGTTGGCCGCAGTGTTATCACTCATGGTTATGGC
AGCGCTACATAATTCTCTTACTGTCATGCCATCCGTAAGATGCTTTTCTGTGACTGGTGAGTACTCAACC
AAGTCATTCTGAGAATAGTGTATGCGGCGACCGAGTTGCTCTTGCCCGGCGTCAATACGGGATAATACCG
CGCCACATAGCAGAACTTTAAAAGTGCTCATCATTGGAAAACGTTCTTCGGGGCGAAAACTCTCAAGGAT
CTTACCGCTGTTGAGATCCAGTTCGATGTAACCCACTCGTGCACCCAACTGATCTTCAGCATCTTTTACT
TTCACCAGCGTTTCTGGGTGAGCAAAAACAGGAAGGCAAAATGCCGCAAAAAAGGGAATAAGGGCGACAC
GGAAATGTTGAATACTCATATTCTTCCTTTTTCAATATTATTGAAGCATTTATCAGGGTTATTGTCTCAT
GAGCGGATACATATTTGAATGTATTTAGAAAAATAAACAAATATGGGTCAGTGTTACAACCAATTAACCA
ATTCTGAACATTATCGCGAGCCCATTTATACCTGAATATGGCTCATAACACCCCTTGTTTGCCTGGCGGC
AGTAGCGCGGTGGTCCCACCTGACCCCATGCCGAACTCAGAAGTGAAACGCCGTAGCGCCGATGGTAGTG
TGGGGACTCCCCATGCGAGAGTAGGGAACTGCCAGGCATCAAATAAAACGAAAGGCTCAGTCGAAAGACT
GGGCCTTTCGCCCGGGCTAATTATGGGGTGTCGCCCTTATTCGACTCTATAGTGAAGTTCCTATTCTCTA
GAAAGTATAGGAACTTCTGAAGTGGGGATTTAAATGCGGCCGCGCTGAGGGTTTAATCGACGAAGCAGCT
GACGGCCAGTGCCAAGCTTAACGCGTACCGGGCCCAGTATATGTTCCGCAGATGACTGGAGCTCTGCCAT
ACGTGCCCTCTCAAGCACCATTTGTTCCATCTACAGAGACTAGTCACCAACTAGTCTATCAAGACTCACA
GGGTACATTGCTGAGACCAACTGACCAGAGGCAGGGTAGCGGATTGACGGCTCCATCTCCTTCACTTACA
AGGTCTATTGAAAGCCCTTTAGCATCACCAAGCGGAGAATAGATTGTTAAGCTTATTTTTTGTATACTGT
TTTGTGATAGCACGAAGTTTTTCCACGGTATCTTGTTAAAAATATATATTTGTGGCGGGCTTACCTACAT
CAAATTAATAAGAGACTAATTATAAACTAAACACACAAGCAAGCTACTTTAGGGTAAAAGTTTATAAATG
CTTTTGACGTATAAACGTTGCTTGTATTTATTATTACAATTAAAGGTGGATAGAAAACCTAGAGACTAGT
TAGAAACTAATCTCAGGTTTGCGTTAAACTAAATCAGAGCCCGAGAGGTTAACAGAACCTAGAAGGGGAC
TAGATATCCGGGTAGGGAAACAAAAAAAAAAAAACAAGACAGCCACATATTAGGGAGACTAGTTAGAAGC
TAGTTCCAGGACTAGGAAAATAAAAGACAATGATACCACAGTCTAGTTGACAACTAGATAGATTCTAGAT
TGAGGCCAAAGTCYCTGAGATCCAGGTTAGTTGCAACTAATACTAGTTAGTATCTAGTCTCCTATAACTC
TGAAGCTAGAATAACTTACTACTATTATCCTCACCACTGTTCAGCTGCGCAAACGGAGTGATTGCAAGGT
GTTCAGAGACTAGTTATTGACTAGTCAGTGACTAGCAATAACTAACAAGGTATTAACCTACCATGTCTGC
CATCACCCTGCACTTCCTCGGGCTCAGCAGCCTTTTCCTCCTCATTTTCATGCTCATTTTCCTTGTTTAA
GACTGTGACTAGTCAAAGACTAGTCCAGAACCACAAAGGAGAAATGTCTTACCACTTTCTTCATTGCTTG
TCTCTTTTGCATTATCCATGTCTGCAACTAGTTAGAGTCTAGTTAGTGACTAGTCCGACGAGGACTTGCT
TGTCTCCGGATTGTTGGAGGAACTCTCCAGGGCCTCAAGATCCACAACAGAGCCTTCTAGAAGACTGGTC
AATAACTAGTTGGTCTTTGTCTGAGTCTGACTTACGAGGTTGCATACTCGCTCCCTTTGCCTCGTCAATC
GATGAGAAAAAGCGCCAAAACTCGCAATATGGCTTTGAACCACACGGTGCTGAGACTAGTTAGAATCTAG
TCCCAAACTAGCTTKGATAGCTTACCTTTGCCCTTTGCGTTGCGACAGGTCTTGCAGGGTATGGTTCCTT
TCTCACCAGCTGATTTAGCTGCCTTGCTACCCTCACGGCGGATCTGCATAAAGAGTGGCTAGAGGTTATA
AATTAGCACTGATCCTAGGTACGGGGCTGAATGTAACTTGCCYTTCCTTTCTCATCGCGCGGCAAGACAG
GCTTGCTCAAATTCCTACCAGTCACAGGGGTATGCACGGCGTACGGACCACTTGAACTAGTCACAGATTA
GTTAGCAACTAGTCTGCATTGAATGGCTGTACTTACGGGCCCTCGCCATTGTCCTGATCATTTCCAGCTT
CACCCTCGTTGCTGCAAAGTAGTTAGTGACTAGTCAAGGACTAGTTGAAATGGGAGAAGAAACTCACGAA
TTCTCGACACCCTTAGTATTGTGGTCCTTGGACTTGGTGCTGCTATATATTAGCTAATACACTAGTTAGA
CTCACAGAAACTTACGCAGCTCGCTTGCGCTTCTTGGTAGGAGTCGGGGTTGGGAGAACAGTGCCTTCAA
ACAAGCCTTCATACCATGCTACTTGACTAGTCAGGGACTAGTCACCAAGTAATCTAGATAGGACTTGCCT
TTGGCCTCCATCAGTTCCTTCATAGTGGGAGGTCCATTGTGCAATGTAAACTCCATGCCGTGGGAGTTCT
TGTCCTTCAAGTGCTTGACCAATATGTTTCTGTTGGCAGAGGGAACCTGTCAACTAGTTAATAACTAGTC
AGAAACTAGTATAGCAGTAGACTCACTGTACGCTTGAGGCATCCCTTCACTCGGCAGTAGACTTCATATG
GATGGATATCAGGCACGCCATTGTCGTCCTGTGGACTAGTCAGTAACTAGGCTTAAAGCTAGTCGGGTCG
GCTTACTATCTTGAAATCCGGCAGCGTAAGCTCCCCGTCCTTAACTGCCTCGAGATAGTGACAGTACTCT
GGGGACTTTCGGAGATCGTTATCGCGAATGCTCGGCATACTAATCGTTGACTAGTCTTGGACTAGTCCCG
AGCAAAAAGGATTGGAGGAGGAGGAGGAAGGTGAGAGTGAGACAAAGAGCGAAATAAGAGCTTCAAAGGC
TATCTCTAAGCAGTATGAAGGTTAAGTATCTAGTTCTTGACTAGATTTAAAAGAGATTTCAACTAGTTAT
GTACCTGGAGTTTGGATATAGGAATGTGTTGTGGTAACGAAATGTAAGGGGGAGGAAAGAAAAAGTCGGT
CAAGAGGTAACTCTAAGTCGGCCATTCCTTTTTGGGAGGCGCTAACCATAAACGGCATGGTCGACTTAGA
GTTAGCTCAGGGAATTTAGGGAGTTATCTGCGACCACCGAGGAACGGCGGAATGCCAAAGAATCCCGATG
GAGCTCTAGCTGGCGGTTGACAACCCCACCTTTTGGCGTTTCTGCGGCGTTGCAGGCGGGACTGGATACT
TCGTAGAACCAGAAAGGCAAGGCAGAACGCGCTCAGCAAGAGTGTTGGAAGTGATAGCATGATGTGCCTT
GTTAACTAGGTCAAAATCTGCAGTATGCTTGATGTTATCCAAAGTGTGAGAGAGGAAGGTCCAAACATAC
ACGATTGGGAGAGGGCCTAGGTATAAGAGTTTTTGAGTAGAACGCATGTGAGCCCAGCCATCTCGAGGAG
ATTAAACACGGGCCGGCATTTGATGGCTATGTTAGTACCCCAATGGAAACGGTGAGAGTCCAGTGGTCGC
AGATAACTCCCTAAATTCCCTGAGCTAACTCTAAGTCGACCATGCCGTTTATGGTTAGCGCCTCCCAAAA
AGGAATGGCCGACTTAGAGTTACCTCTTGACCGACTTTTTCTTTCCTCCCCCTTACATTTCGTTACCACA
ACACATTCCTATATCCAAACTCCAGGTACATAACTAGTCGAAATCTCTTTTAAATCTAGTCAAGAACTAG
ATACTTAACCTTCATACTGCTTAGAGATAGCCTTTGAAGCTCTTATTTCGCTCTTTGTCTCACTCTCACC
TTCCTCCTCCTCCTCCAATCCTTTTTGCTCGGGACTAGTCCAAGACTAGTCAACGATTAGTATGCCGAGC
ATTCGCGATAACGATCTCCGAAAGTCCCCAGAGTACTGTCACTATCTCGAGGCAGTTAAGGACGGGGAGC
TTACGCTGCCGGATTTCAAGATAGTAAGCCGACCCGACTAGCTTTAAGCCTAGTTACTGACTAGTCCACA
GGACGACAATGGCGTGCCTGATATCCATCCATATGAAGTCTACTGCCGAGTGAAGGGATGCCTCAAGCGT
ACAGTGAGTCTACTGCTATACTAGTTTCTGACTAGTTATTAACTAGTTGACAGGTTCCCTCTGCCAACAG
AAACATATTGGTCAAGCACTTGAAGGACAAGAACTCCCACGGCATGGAGTTTACATTGCACAATGGACCT
CCCACTATGAAGGAACTGATGGAGGCCAAAGGCAAGTCCTATCTAGATTACTTGGTGACTAGTCCCTGAC
TAGTCAAGTAGCATGGTATGAAGGCTTGTTTGAAGGCACTGTTCTCCCAACCCCGACTCCTACCAAGAAG
CGCAAGCGAGCTGCGTAAGTTTCTGTGAGTCTAACTAGTGTATTAGCTAATATATAGCAGCACCAAGTCC
AAGGACCACAATACTAAGGGTGTCGAGAATTCGTGAGTTTCTTCTCCCATTTCAACTAGTCCTTGACTAG
TCACTAACTACTTTGCAGCAACGAGGGTGAAGCTGGAAATGATCAGGACAATGGCGAGGGCCCGTAAGTA
CAGCCATTCAATGCAGACTAGTTGCTAACTAATCTGTGACTAGTTCAAGTGGTCCGTACGCCGTGCATAC
CCCTGTGACTGGTAGGAATTTGAGCAAGCCTGTCTTGCCGCGCGATGAGAAAGGAARGGCAAGTTACATT
CAGCCCCGTACCTAGGATCAGTGCTAATTTATAACCTCTAGCCACTCTTTATGCAGATCCGCCGTGAGGG
TAGCAAGGCAGCTAAATCAGCTGGTGAGAAAGGAACCATACCCTGCAAGACCTGTCGCAACGCAAAGGGC
AAAGGTAAGCTATCMAAGCTAGTTTGGGACTAGATTCTAACTAGTCTCAGCACCGTGTGGTTCAAAGCCA
TATTGCGAGTTTTGGCGCTTTTTCTCATCGATTGACGAGGCAAAGGGAGCGAGTATGCAACCTCGTAAGT
CAGACTCAGACAAAGACCAACTAGTTATTGACCAGTCTTCTAGAAGGCTCTGTTGTGGATCTTGAGGCCC
TGGAGAGTTCCTCCAACAATCCGGAGACAAGCAAGTCCTCGTCGGACTAGTCACTAACTAGACTCTAACT
AGTTGCAGACATGGATAATGCAAAAGAGACAAGCAATGAAGAAAGTGGTAAGACATTTCTCCTTTGTGGT
TCTGGACTAGTCTTTGACTAGTCACAGTCTTAAACAAGGAAAATGAGCATGAAAATGAGGAGGAAAAGGC
TGCTGAGCCCGAGGAAGTGCAGGGTGATGGCAGACATGGTAGGTTAATACCTTGTTAGTTATTGCTAGTC
ACTGACTAGTCAATAACTAGTCTCTGAACACCTTGCAATCACTCCGTTTGCGCAGCTGAACAGTGGTGAG
GATAATAGTAGTAAGTTATTCTAGCTTCAGAGTTATAGGAGACTAGATACTAACTAGTATTAGTTGCAAC
TAACCTGGATCTCAGRGACTTTGGCCTCAATCTAGAATCTATCTAGTTGTCAACTAGACTGTGGTATCAT
TGTCTTTTATTTTCCTAGTCCTGGAACTAGCTTCTAACTAGTCTCCCTAATATGTGGCTGTCTTGTTTTT
TTTTTTTNGTTTCCCTACCCGGATATCTAGTCCCCTTCTAGGTTCTGTTAACCTCTCGGGCTCTGATTTA
GTTTAACGCAAACCTGAGATTAGTTTCTAACTAGTCTCTAGGTTTTCTATCCACCTTTAATTGTAATAAT
AAATACAAGCAACGTTTATACGTCAAAAGCATTTATAAACTTTTACCCTAAAGTAGCTTGCTTGTGTGTT
TAGTTTATAATTAGTCTCTTATTAATTTGATGTAGGTAAGCCCGCCACAAATATATATTTTTAACAAGAT
ACCGTGGAAAAACTTCGTGCTATCACAAAACAGTATACAAAAAATAAGCTTAACAATCTATTCTCCGCTT
GGTGATGCTAAAGGGCTTTCAATAGACCTTGTAAGTGAAGGAGATGGAGCCGTCAATCCGCTACCCTGCC
TCTGGTCAGTTGGTCTCAGCAATGTACCCTGTGAGTCTTGATAGACTAGTTGGTGACTAGTCTCTGTAGA
TGGAACAAATGGTGCTTGAGAGGGCACGTATGGCAGAGCTCCAGTCATCTGCGGAACATATACTGGGCCC
GGGAAGATCTCATGGTCATAGCTGGCTGAGGGTTTAATGCTGAGGGTTTAATTAAGACCTCAGCGCTAGT
GGAGGTCAACACATCAATGCCTATTTTGGTTTAGTCGTCCAGGCGGTGAGCACAAAATTTGTGTCGTTTG
ACAAGATGGTTCATTTAGGCAACTGGTCAGATCAGCCCCACTTGTAGCAGTAGCGGCGGCGCTCGAAGTG
TGACTCTTATTAGCAGACAGGAACGAGGACATTATTATCATCTGCTGCTTGGTGCACGATAACTTGGTGC
GTTTGTCAAGCAAGGTAAGTGGACGACCCGGTCATACCTTCTTAAGTTCGCCCTTCCTCCCTTTATTTCA
GATTCAATCTGACTTACCTATTCTACCCAAGCATCCAAAAACAACCATGGGAACCACCTTGGATGACACT
GCTTATCGATACCGAACATCTGTACCTGGTGATGCTGAAGCTATCGAAGCCCTTGACGGGTCATTCACAA
CTGACACCGTCTTTAGAGTTACAGCTACTGGGGATGGGTTTACATTGCGAGAAGTACCAGTAGATCCTCC
TTTGACCAAAGTATTCCCAGATGACGAAAGTGACGATGAATCCGATGACGGTGAGGACGGTGACCCAGAC
TCAAGAACATTTGTCGCTTATGGAGACGACGGTGATTTGGCCGGTTTCGTAGTTGTATCCTATTCTGGAT
GGAACCGAAGACTTACTGTCGAGGATATAGAGGTTGCCCCAGAACATCGTGGGCACGGTGTTGGGCGAGC
CCTTATGGGATTAGCTACAGAATTTGCCCGTGAACGTGGGGCTGGACATTTATGGTTAGAAGTCACCAAT
GTTAATGCACCAGCTATACATGCATATCGAAGAATGGGGTTCACACTTTGTGGATTGGATACAGCTTTAT
ACGATGGTACAGCCTCAGACGGAGAACAAGCCTTATACATGTCTATGCCTTGTCCATAATCAGTACTCCG
ACGCCGACCAACACCGCCGGTCCGACGCGGCCCGACGGGTCCGAGGAGCTTGAGATCCACTTAACGTTAC
TGAAATCATCAAACAGCTTGACGAATCTGGATATAAGATCGTTGGTGTCGATGTCAGCTCCGGAGTTGAG
ACAAATGGTGTTCAGGATCTCGATAAGATACGTTCATTTGTCCAAGCAGCAAAGAGTGCCTTCTAGTGAT
TTAATAGCTCCATGTCAACAAGAATAAAACGCGTTTCGGGTTTACCTCTTCCAGATACAGCTCATCTGCA
ATGCATTAATGCATTGGACCTCGCAACCCTAGTACGCCCTTCAGGCTCCGGCGAAGCAGAAGAATAGCTT
AGCAGAGTCTATTTTCATTTTCGGGAGACGAGATCAAGCAGATCAACGGTCGTCAAGAGACCTACGAGAC
TGAGGAATCCGCTCTTGGCTCATTAAGACCTCAGCGAGCAAAAGGCCAGCAAAAGGCCAGGAACCGTAAA
AAGGCCGCGTTGCTGGCGTTTTTCCATAGGCTCCGCCCCCCTGACGAGCATCACAAAAATCGACGCTCAA
GTCAGAGGTGGCGAAACCCGACAGGACTATAAAGATACCAGGCGTTTCCCCCTGGAAGCTCCCTCGTGCG
CTCTCCTGTTCCGACCCTGCCGCTTACCGGATACCTGTCCGCCTTTCTCCCTTCGGGAAGCGTGGCGCTT
TCTCATAGCTCACGCTGTAGGTATCTCAGTTCGGTGTAGGTCGTTCGCTCCAAGCTGGGCTGTGTGCACG
AACCCCCCGTTCAGCCCGACCGCTGCGCCTTATCCGGTAACTATCGTCTTGAGTCCAACCCGGTAAGACA
CGACTTATCGCCACTGGCAGCAGCCACTGGTAACAGGATTAGCAGAGCGAGGTATGTAGGCGGTGCTACA
GAGTTCTTGAAGTGGTGGGCTAACTACGGCTACACTAGAAGAACAGTATTTGGTATCTGCGCTCTGCTGA
AGCCAGTTACCTTCGGAAAAAGAGTTGGTAGCTCTTGATCCGGCAAACAAACCACCGCTGGTAGCGGTGG
TTTTTTTGTTTGCAAGCAGCAGATTACGCGCAGAAAAAAAGGATCTCAAGAAGATCCTTTGATCTTTTCT
ACGGGGTCTGACGCTCAGTGGAACGACGCGCGCGTAACTCACGTTAAGGGATTTTGGTCATGAGCTTGCG
CCGTCCCGTCAAGTCAGCGTAATGCTCTGCTT
Features (pLannotate 1.2.2; 11 found; start..end, strand, type, name):
    862..958     -  promoter       AmpR promoter (fragment): bla
    988..1012    -  CDS            KanR (fragment): aminoglycoside phosphotransferase; aph(3')-Ia; confers resistance to kanamycin
   1041..1156    +  ncRNA          5S rRNA: Accession: RF00001 - 5S ribosomal RNA
   1160..1200    +  terminator     rrnB T1 terminator (fragment): transcription terminator T1 from the E. coli rrnB gene
   1244..1277    +  protein_bind   FRT (minimal): supports FLP-mediated excision but not integration (Turan and Bode, 2011) FLP recombinase from the Saccharomyces cerevisiae 2μ plasmid
   1590..6840    -  rep_origin     AMA1: replication origin from Aspergillus nidulans (Aleksenko and Clutterbuck, 1996)
   7135..7454    +  promoter       trpC promoter (fragment): promoter for Aspergillus nidulans trpC
   7461..8036    +  CDS            sta: STA_STRLA - Experimental evidence at protein level: Swiss-Prot protein existence level 1. Involved in resistance to streptothricin, a broad-spectrum antibiotic produced by streptomycetes. Detoxifies streptothricin via acetylation of the beta amino group of the first beta-lysyl moiety of streptothricin. From Streptomyces lavendulae.
   8104..8491    +  terminator     trpC terminator (fragment): trpC; transcription terminator from the Aspergillus nidulans trpC gene (Punt et al., 1987)
   8561..9149    -  rep_origin     ori: high-copy-number ColE1/pMB1/pBR322/pUC origin of replication
   9271..859     -  CDS            AmpR (across the origin): β-lactamase; bla; confers resistance to ampicillin, carbenicillin, and related antibiotics
