[The description below was written by a language model from this plasmid's Addgene catalogue record and pLannotate feature annotations shown in this document.]
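Description:
pDIV296 is an E. coli–filamentous fungus shuttle plasmid of about 9.3 kb, built on a custom backbone and catalogued for both bacterial and fungal use. In bacteria it is maintained through a high-copy ColE1/pUC-type origin and selected with ampicillin via the β-lactamase gene and its promoter. For fungal hosts it carries the roughly 5.3 kb AMA1 element from Aspergillus nidulans, a sequence that allows autonomous, extrachromosomal replication in Aspergillus and related species. The plasmid can therefore be maintained without integrating into the genome and is typically lost once selection is removed.

The only payload is the fungal selection cassette. This is a 573 bp synthetic nat1 open reading frame, codon optimized for Aspergillus niger, placed between the A. nidulans trpC promoter and the trpC terminator. The annotation software identifies this coding sequence as a streptothricin acetyltransferase homologous to the Streptomyces lavendulae enzyme. It inactivates nourseothricin/streptothricin by acetylation, consistent with the listed nourseothricin marker. The feature table also picks up small backbone remnants: a short kanamycin-resistance fragment, a 5S rRNA and partial rrnB T1 terminator segment, and a minimal FRT site. The record assigns no function to any of them.

The record describes the plasmid simply as an AMA1 vector with a nat1 marker. It comes from work establishing a Mad7 nuclease system for genetic engineering of filamentous fungi, but no nuclease or guide RNA cassette is annotated here. This suggests it serves as a basic nourseothricin-selectable replicating vector, perhaps as an empty control or a backbone for further cloning, although the record does not state this.
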