Addgene plasmid #204687: pDIV296
Purpose: AMA1 plasmid with nat1 resistance marker
Depositing lab: Uffe Mortensen. Depositing organization: Danmarks Tekniske Universitet. Publication: A Mad7 System for Genetic Engineering of Filamentous Fungi. Vanegas KG, Rendsvig JKH, Jarczynska ZD, Cortes MVCB, van Esch AP, Morera-Gomez M, Contesini FJ, Mortensen UH. J Fungi (Basel). 2022 Dec 22;9(1):16. doi: 10.3390/jof9010016. PubMed 36675838.
Backbone
  Vector backbone: custom
  Total vector size (bp): 9273
  Modifications to backbone: AMA1 element
  Vector type: Bacterial Expression ; Fungal expression
  Selectable markers: Nourseothricin
Growth in bacteria
  Bacterial resistance: Ampicillin, 100 μg/mL
  Growth temperature: 37°C
  Growth strain: DH5alpha
  Copy number: Unknown
Gene/Insert
  Gene/Insert name: nat1
  Species: Synthetic; ; codon optimized for A. niger
  Insert size (bp): 573
  Promoter: Aspergillus nidulans trpC promoter
  Cloning method: Unknown
  Sequencing primers: 5′ GCTAGTGGAGGTCAACACATC; 3′ CTGTACCATCGTATAAAGCTGTATCC
Terms and licenses: Academic/Nonprofit Terms; Industry Terms: Not Available to Industry
How to cite: pDIV296 was a gift from Uffe Mortensen (Addgene plasmid # 204687 ; http://n2t.net/addgene:204687 ; RRID:Addgene_204687)
